>Addgene plasmid #137866 | pPN434 | addgene full sequence | sequence record 271856 | Addgene NGS Result
TGAGACCCGTTACATAACTTACGGTAAATGGCCCGCCTGGCTGACCGCCCAACGACCCCCGCCCATTGAC
GTCAATAGTAACGCCAATAGGGACTTTCCATTGACGTCAATGGGTGGAGTATTTACGGTAAACTGCCCAC
TTGGCAGTACATCAAGTGTATCATATGCCAAGTACGCCCCCTATTGACGTCAATGACGGTAAATGGCCCG
CCTGGCATTGTGCCCAGTACATGACCTTATGGGACTTTCCTACTTGGCAGTACATCTACGTATTAGTCAT
CGCTATTACCATGGTCGAGGTGAGCCCCACGTTCTGCTTCACTCTCCCCATCTCCCCCCCCTCCCCACCC
CCAATTTTGTATTTATTTATTTTTTAATTATTTTGTGCAGCGATGGGGGCGGGGGGGGGGGGGGCGCGCG
CCAGGCGGGGCGGGGSGGGGSGRGGGGSGGGGSGGGGSGRGGSGGRGAGGKGCGGCGGCAGCCAATCAGA
GCGGCGCGCTCCGAAAGTTTCCTTTTATGGCGAGGCGGCGGCGGCGGCGGCCCTATAAAAAGCGAAGCGC
GCGGCGGGCGGGAGTCGCTGCGCGCTGCCTTCGCCCCGTGCCCCGCTCCGCCGCCGCCTCGCGCCGCCCG
CCCCGGCTCTGACTGACCGCGTTACTCCCACAGGTGAGCGGGCGGGACGGCCCTTCTCCTCCGGGCTGTA
ATTAGCTGAGCAAGAGGTAAGGGTTTAAGGGATGGTTGGTTGGTGGGGTATTAATGTTTAATTACCTGGA
GCACCTGCCTGAAATCACTTTTTTTCAGGTTGGACCGGTGCCACCATGGACTATAAGGACCACGACGGAG
ACTACAAGGATCATGATATTGATTACAAAGACGATGACGATAAGATGGCCCCAAAGAAGAAGCGGAAGGT
CGGTATCCACGGAGTCCCAGCAGCCGACAAGAAGTACAGCATCGGCCTGGACATCGGCACCAACTCTGTG
GGCTGGGCCGTGATCACCGACGAGTACAAGGTGCCCAGCAAGAAATTCAAGGTGCTGGGCAACACCGACC
GGCACAGCATCAAGAAGAACCTGATCGGAGCCCTGCTGTTCGACAGCGGCGAAACAGCCGAGGCCACCCG
GCTGAAGAGAACCGCCAGAAGAAGATACACCAGACGGAAGAACCGGATCTGCTATCTGCAAGAGATCTTC
AGCAACGAGATGGCCAAGGTGGACGACAGCTTCTTCCACAGACTGGAAGAGTCCTTCCTGGTGGAAGAGG
ATAAGAAGCACGAGCGGCACCCCATCTTCGGCAACATCGTGGACGAGGTGGCCTACCACGAGAAGTACCC
CACCATCTACCACCTGAGAAAGAAACTGGTGGACAGCACCGACAAGGCCGACCTGCGGCTGATCTATCTG
GCCCTGGCCCACATGATCAAGTTCCGGGGCCACTTCCTGATCGAGGGCGACCTGAACCCCGACAACAGCG
ACGTTGACAAGCTGTTCATCCAGCTGGTGCAGACCTACAACCAGCTGTTCGAGGAAAACCCCATCAACGC
CAGCGGCGTGGACGCCAAGGCCATCCTGTCTGCCAGACTGAGCAAGAGCAGACGGCTGGAAAATCTGATC
GCCCAGCTGCCCGGCGAGAAGAAGAATGGCCTGTTCGGAAACCTGATTGCCCTGAGCCTGGGCCTGACCC
CCAACTTCAAGAGCAACTTCGACCTGGCCGAGGATGCCAAACTGCAGCTGAGCAAGGACACCTACGACGA
CGACCTGGACAACCTGCTGGCCCAGATCGGCGACCAGTACGCCGACCTGTTTCTGGCCGCCAAGAACCTG
TCCGACGCCATCCTGCTGAGCGACATCCTGAGAGTGAACACCGAGATCACCAAGGCCCCCCTGAGCGCCT
CTATGATCAAGAGATACGACGAGCACCACCAGGACCTGACCCTGCTGAAAGCTCTCGTGCGGCAGCAGCT
GCCTGAGAAGTACAAAGAGATTTTCTTCGACCAGAGCAAGAACGGCTACGCCGGCTACATTGACGGCGGA
GCCAGCCAGGAAGAGTTCTACAAGTTCATCAAGCCCATCCTGGAAAAGATGGACGGCACCGAGGAACTGC
TCGTGAAGCTGAACAGAGAGGACCTGCTGCGGAAGCAGCGGACCTTCGACAACGGCAGCATCCCCCACCA
GATCCACCTGGGAGAGCTGCACGCCATTCTGCGGCGGCAGGAAGATTTTTACCCATTCCTGAAGGACAAC
CGGGAAAAGATCGAGAAGATCCTGACCTTCCGCATCCCCTACTACGTGGGCCCTCTGGCCAGGGGAAACA
GCAGATTCGCCTGGATGACCAGAAAGAGCGAGGAAACCATCACCCCCTGGAACTTCGAGGAAGTGGTGGA
CAAGGGCGCTTCCGCCCAGAGCTTCATCGAGCGGATGACCAACTTCGATAAGAACCTGCCCAACGAGAAG
GTGCTGCCCAAGCACAGCCTGCTGTACGAGTACTTCACCGTGTATAACGAGCTGACCAAAGTGAAATACG
TGACCGAGGGAATGAGAAAGCCCGCCTTCCTGAGCGGCGAGCAGAAAAAGGCCATCGTGGACCTGCTGTT
CAAGACCAACCGGAAAGTGACCGTGAAGCAGCTGAAAGAGGACTACTTCAAGAAAATCGAGTGCTTCGAC
TCCGTGGAAATCTCCGGCGTGGAAGATCGGTTCAACGCCTCCCTGGGCACATACCACGATCTGCTGAAAA
TTATCAAGGACAAGGACTTCCTGGACAATGAGGAAAACGAGGACATTCTGGAAGATATCGTGCTGACCCT
GACACTGTTTGAGGACAGAGAGATGATCGAGGAACGGCTGAAAACCTATGCCCACCTGTTCGACGACAAA
GTGATGAAGCAGCTGAAGCGGCGGAGATACACCGGCTGGGGCAGGCTGAGCCGGAAGCTGATCAACGGCA
TCCGGGACAAGCAGTCCGGCAAGACAATCCTGGATTTCCTGAAGTCCGACGGCTTCGCCAACAGAAACTT
CATGCAGCTGATCCACGACGACAGCCTGACCTTTAAAGAGGACATCCAGAAAGCCCAGGTGTCCGGCCAG
GGCGATAGCCTGCACGAGCACATTGCCAATCTGGCCGGCAGCCCCGCCATTAAGAAGGGCATCCTGCAGA
CAGTGAAGGTGGTGGACGAGCTCGTGAAAGTGATGGGCCGGCACAAGCCCGAGAACATCGTGATCGAAAT
GGCCAGAGAGAACCAGACCACCCAGAAGGGACAGAAGAACAGCCGCGAGAGAATGAAGCGGATCGAAGAG
GGCATCAAAGAGCTGGGCAGCCAGATCCTGAAAGAACACCCCGTGGAAAACACCCAGCTGCAGAACGAGA
AGCTGTACCTGTACTACCTGCAGAATGGGCGGGATATGTACGTGGACCAGGAACTGGACATCAACCGGCT
GTCCGACTACGATGTGGACCATATCGTGCCTCAGAGCTTTCTGAAGGACGACTCCATCGACAACAAGGTG
CTGACCAGAAGCGACAAGAACCGGGGCAAGAGCGACAACGTGCCCTCCGAAGAGGTCGTGAAGAAGATGA
AGAACTACTGGCGGCAGCTGCTGAACGCCAAGCTGATTACCCAGAGAAAGTTCGACAATCTGACCAAGGC
CGAGAGAGGCGGCCTGAGCGAACTGGATAAGGCCGGCTTCATCAAGAGACAGCTGGTGGAAACCCGGCAG
ATCACAAAGCACGTGGCACAGATCCTGGACTCCCGGATGAACACTAAGTACGACGAGAATGACAAGCTGA
TCCGGGAAGTGAAAGTGATCACCCTGAAGTCCAAGCTGGTGTCCGATTTCCGGAAGGATTTCCAGTTTTA
CAAAGTGCGCGAGATCAACAACTACCACCACGCCCACGACGCCTACCTGAACGCCGTCGTGGGAACCGCC
CTGATCAAAAAGTACCCTAAGCTGGAAAGCGAGTTCGTGTACGGCGACTACAAGGTGTACGACGTGCGGA
AGATGATCGCCAAGAGCGAGCAGGAAATCGGCAAGGCTACCGCCAAGTACTTCTTCTACAGCAACATCAT
GAACTTTTTCAAGACCGAGATTACCCTGGCCAACGGCGAGATCCGGAAGCGGCCTCTGATCGAGACAAAC
GGCGAAACCGGGGAGATCGTGTGGGATAAGGGCCGGGATTTTGCCACCGTGCGGAAAGTGCTGAGCATGC
CCCAAGTGAATATCGTGAAAAAGACCGAGGTGCAGACAGGCGGCTTCAGCAAAGAGTCTATCCTGCCCAA
GAGGAACAGCGATAAGCTGATCGCCAGAAAGAAGGACTGGGACCCTAAGAAGTACGGCGGCTTCGACAGC
CCCACCGTGGCCTATTCTGTGCTGGTGGTGGCCAAAGTGGAAAAGGGCAAGTCCAAGAAACTGAAGAGTG
TGAAAGAGCTGCTGGGGATCACCATCATGGAAAGAAGCAGCTTCGAGAAGAATCCCATCGACTTTCTGGA
AGCCAAGGGCTACAAAGAAGTGAAAAAGGACCTGATCATCAAGCTGCCTAAGTACTCCCTGTTCGAGCTG
GAAAACGGCCGGAAGAGAATGCTGGCCTCTGCCGGCGAACTGCAGAAGGGAAACGAACTGGCCCTGCCCT
CCAAATATGTGAACTTCCTGTACCTGGCCAGCCACTATGAGAAGCTGAAGGGCTCCCCCGAGGATAATGA
GCAGAAACAGCTGTTTGTGGAACAGCACAAGCACTACCTGGACGAGATCATCGAGCAGATCAGCGAGTTC
TCCAAGAGAGTGATCCTGGCCGACGCTAATCTGGACAAAGTGCTGTCCGCCTACAACAAGCACCGGGATA
AGCCCATCAGAGAGCAGGCCGAGAATATCATCCACCTGTTTACCCTGACCAATCTGGGAGCCCCTGCCGC
CTTCAAGTACTTTGACACCACCATCGACCGGAAGAGGTACACCAGCACCAAAGAGGTGCTGGACGCCACC
CTGATCCACCAGAGCATCACCGGCCTGTACGAGACACGGATCGACCTGTCTCAGCTGGGAGGCGACAAAA
GGCCGGCGGCCACGAAAAAGGCCGGCCAGGCAAAAAAGAAAAAGTAAGAATTCCTAGAGCTCGCTGATCA
GCCTCGACTGTGCCTTCTAGTTGCCAGCCATCTGTTGTTTGCCCCTCCCCCGTGCCTTCCTTGACCCTGG
AAGGTGCCACTCCCACTGTCCTTTCCTAATAAAATGAGGAAATTGCATCGCATTGTCTGAGTAGGTGTCA
TTCTATTCTGGGGGGTGGGGTGGGGCAGGACAGCAAGGGGGAGGATTGGGAAGAGAATAGCAGGCATGCT
GGGGAGCGGCCGCAGGAACCCCTAGTGATGGAGTTGGCCACTCCCTCTCTGCGCGCTCGCTCGCTCACTG
AGGCCGGGCGACCAAAGGTCGCCCGACGCCCGGGCTTTGCCCGGGCGGCCTCAGTGAGCGAGCGAGCGCG
CAGCTGCCTGCAGGGGCGCCTGATGCGGTATTTTCTCCTTACGCATCTGTGCGGTATTTCACACCGCATA
[95 nt withheld, positions 5531-5625]
T
[46 nt withheld, positions 5627-5672]
C
[141 nt withheld, positions 5674-5814]
CCTTTGACGTTGGAGTCCACGTTCTTT
[37 nt withheld, positions 5842-5878]
ACTCTATCTCGGGCTATTCTTTTGATTTATAAGGGATTTTGCCGATTTCGGTCTATTGGTTAAAAAATGA
GCTGATTTAACAAAAATTTAACGCGAATTTTAACAAAATATTAACGTTTACAATTTTATGGTGCACTCTC
AGTACAATCTGCTCTGATGCCGCATAGTTAAGCCAGCCCCGACACCCGCCAACACCCGCTGACGCGCCCT
GACGGGCTTGTCTGCTCCCGGCATCCGCTTACAGACAAGCTGTGACCGTCTCCGGGAGCTGCATGTGTCA
GAGGTTTTCACCGTCATCACCGAAACGCGCGAGACGAAAGGGCCTCGTGATACGCCTATTTTTATAGGTT
AATGTCATGATAATAATGGTTTCTTAGACGTCAGGTGGCACTTCCAGCCAGGACAGAAATGCCTCGACTT
CGCTGCTACCCAAGGTTGCCGGGTGACGCACACCGTGGAAACGGATGAAGGCACGAACCCAGTGGACATA
AGCCTGTTCGGTTCGTAAGCTGTAATGCAAGTAGCGTATGCGCTCACGCAACTGGTCCAGAACCTTGACC
GAACGCAGCGGTGGTAACGGCGCAGTGGCGGTTTTCATGGCTTGTTATGACTGTTTTTTTGGGGTACAGT
CTATGCCTCGGGCATCCAAGCAGCAAGCGCGTTACGCCGTGGGTCGATGTTTGATGTTATGGAGCAGCAA
CGATGTTACGCAGCAGGGCAGTCGCCCTAAAACAAAGTTAAACATTATGAGGGAAGCGGTGATCGCCGAA
GTATCGACTCAACTATCAGAGGTAGTTGGCGTCATCGAGCGCCATCTCGAACCGACGTTGCTGGCCGTAC
ATTTGTACGGCTCCGCAGTGGATGGCGGCCTGAAGCCACACAGTGATATTGATTTGCTGGTTACGGTGAC
CGTAAGGCTTGATGAAACAACGCGGCGAGCTTTGATCAACGACCTTTTGGAAACTTCGGCTTCCCCTGGA
GAGAGCGAGATTCTCCGCGCTGTAGAAGTCACCATTGTTGTGCACGACGACATCATTCCGTGGCGTTATC
CAGCTAAGCGCGAACTGCAATTTGGAGAATGGCAGCGCAATGACATTCTTGCAGGTATCTTCGAGCCAGC
CACGATCGACATTGATCTGGCTATCTTGCTGACAAAAGCAAGAGAACATAGCGTTGCCTTGGTAGGTCCA
GCGGCGGAGGAACTCTTTGATCCGGTTCCTGAACAGGATCTATTTGAGGCGCTAAATGAAACCTTAACGC
TATGGAACTCGCCGCCCGACTGGGCTGGCGATGAGCGAAATGTAGTGCTTACGTTGTCCCGCATTTGGTA
CAGCGCAGTAACCGGCAAAATCGCGCCGAAGGATGTCGCTGCCGACTGGGCAATGGAGCGCCTGCCGGCC
CAGTATCAGCCCGTCATACTTGAAGCTAGACAGGCTTATCTTGGACAAGAAGAAGATCGCTTGGCCTCGC
GCGCAGATCAGTTGGAAGAATTTGTCCACTACGTGAAAGGCGAGATCACCAAGGTAGTCGGCAAATAAAA
GCATTGGTAACTGTCAGACCAAGTTTACTCATATATACTTTAGATTGATTTAAAACTTCATTTTTAATTT
AAAAGGATCTAGGTGAAGATCCTTTTTGATAATCTCATGACCAAAATCCCTTAACGTGAGTTTTCGTTCC
ACTGAGCGTCAGACCCCGTAGAAAAGATCAAAGGATCTTCTTGAGATCCTTTTTTTCTGCGCGTAATCTG
CTGCTTGCAAACAAAAAAACCACCGCTACCAGCGGTGGTTTGTTTGCCGGATCAAGAGCTACCAACTCTT
TTTCCGAAGGTAACTGGCTTCAGCAGAGCGCAGATACCAAATACTGTTCTTCTAGTGTAGCCGTAGTTAG
GCCACCACTTCAAGAACTCTGTAGCACCGCCTACATACCTCGCTCTGCTAATCCTGTTACCAGTGGCTGC
TGCCAGTGGCGATAAGTCGTGTCTTACCGGGTTGGACTCAAGACGATAGTTACCGGATAAGGCGCAGCGG
TCGGGCTGAACGGGGGGTTCGTGCACACAGCCCAGCTTGGAGCGAACGACCTACACCGAACTGAGATACC
TACAGCGTGAGCTATGAGAAAGCGCCACGCTTCCCGAAGGGAGAAAGGCGGACAGGTATCCGGTAAGCGG
CAGGGTCGGAACAGGAGAGCGCACGAGGGAGCTTCCAGGGGGAAACGCCTGGTATCTTTATAGTCCTGTC
GGGTTTCGCCACCTCTGACTTGAGCGTCGATTTTTGTGATGCTCGTCAGGGGGGCGGAGCCTATGGAAAA
ACGCCAGCAACGCGGCCTTTTTACGGTTCCTGGCCTTTTGCTGGCCTTTTGCTCAGGTCTCACTCTAGAG
GCATGTGAGGGCCTATTTCCCATGATTCCTTCATATTTGCATATACGATACAAGGCTGTTAGAGAGATAA
TTGGAATTAATTTGACTGTAAACACAAAGATATTAGTACAAAATACGTGACGTAGAAAGTAATAATTTCT
TGGGTAGTTTGCAGTTTTAAAATTATGTTTTAAAATGGACTATCATATGCTTACCGTAACTTGAAAGTAT
TTCGATTTCTTGGCTTTATATATCTTGTGGAAAGGACGAAACACCGCATCACCATGGACTCCCCCGGTTT
TAGAGCTAGAAATAGCAAGTTAAAATAAGGCTAGTCCGTTATCAACTTGAAAAAGTGGCACCGAGTCGGT
GCTTTTTTGTTTTAGAGCTAGAAATAGCAAGTTAAAATAAGGCTAGTCCGTTTTTAGCGCGTGCGCCAAT
TCTGCAGACAAATGGCTCTA
Features (pLannotate 1.2.2; 19 found; start..end, strand, type, name):
      8..293     +  enhancer       CMV enhancer: human cytomegalovirus immediate early enhancer; contains an 18-bp deletion relative to the standard CMV enhancer
    295..570     +  promoter       chicken β-actin promoter: No description available
    571..798     +  intron         hybrid intron: hybrid between chicken β-actin (CBA) and minute virus of mice (MMV) introns (Gray et al., 2011)
    936..2651    +  CDS            Cas9(N): N-terminal portion of Streptococcus pyogenes Cas9 (Zetsche et al., 2015)
   2538..5036    +  CDS            Cas9(C): C-terminal portion of Streptococcus pyogenes Cas9 (Zetsche et al., 2015)
   5037..5084    +  CDS            nucleoplasmin NLS: bipartite nuclear localization signal from nucleoplasmin
   5118..5229    +  polyA_signal   bGH poly(A) signal: bovine growth hormone polyadenylation signal
   5334..5474    +  repeat_region  AAV2 ITR: inverted terminal repeat of adeno-associated virus serotype 2 inverted
   5479..5530    -  misc_feature   bom (fragment): basis of mobility region from pBR322
   5549..6004    +  rep_origin     f1 ori (sequence partly withheld): f1 bacteriophage origin of replication; arrow indicates direction of (+) strand synthesis
   6005..6054    -  misc_feature   bom (fragment): basis of mobility region from pBR322
   6156..6191    -  CDS            rop (fragment): Rop protein, which maintains plasmids at low copy number; rop
   6363..6386    +  promoter       Pc promoter (fragment): intI1 (promoter lies within the coding sequence); class 1 integron promoter
   6562..6618    +  CDS            GmR (fragment): gentamycin acetyltransferase; aacC1; confers resistance to gentamycin
   6625..7416    +  CDS            SmR: aminoglycoside adenylyltransferase (Murphy, 1985); aadA; confers resistance to spectinomycin and streptomycin
   7599..8187    +  rep_origin     ori: high-copy-number ColE1/pMB1/pBR322/pUC origin of replication
   8265..8505    +  promoter       U6 promoter: RNA polymerase III promoter for human U6 snRNA
   8535..8610    +  misc_RNA       gRNA scaffold: guide RNA scaffold for the Streptococcus pyogenes CRISPR/Cas9 system
   8617..8660    +  misc_RNA       gRNA scaffold (fragment): guide RNA scaffold for the Streptococcus pyogenes CRISPR/Cas9 system
