[The description below was written by a language model from this plasmid's Addgene catalogue record and pLannotate feature annotations shown in this document.]
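Description:
pPN434 is a mammalian CRISPR plasmid built on the pX330S-2 backbone that expresses a single guide RNA, designated i2, directed against human TCF4 for CRISPR interference. It is propagated in E. coli as a high-copy plasmid through a ColE1/pUC-type origin and is selected with spectinomycin via the aadA (SmR) aminoglycoside adenylyltransferase gene. Short fragments of a class 1 integron promoter and a gentamicin resistance gene sit just upstream of the marker, apparently remnants of the cassette it came from. An f1 phage origin, pBR322-derived bom and rop fragments, and a single AAV2 inverted terminal repeat are also annotated in the backbone and have no evident role in how the plasmid is used.

The guide cassette consists of the human U6 RNA polymerase III promoter, a short unannotated gap where the TCF4-targeting spacer would sit, and the Streptococcus pyogenes guide RNA scaffold. A second, partial scaffold fragment is annotated immediately downstream. The sequenced 8.7 kb plasmid also carries a Cas9 expression unit: a CMV enhancer, chicken β-actin promoter and hybrid intron drive an S. pyogenes Cas9 coding sequence (annotated as overlapping N- and C-terminal portions) that ends in a nucleoplasmin nuclear localization signal and a bGH polyadenylation signal. The record does not say whether this Cas9 is nuclease-active or catalytically dead, and no repressor domain is annotated, so the CRISPRi effector is presumably supplied separately. The associated publication describes a multiplexed gRNA piggyBac transposon system for CRISPRi and CRISPRa in human pluripotent stem cells, which suggests that pPN434 serves as one TCF4 guide unit in that workflow, although no transposon repeats are annotated in this plasmid.
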