Addgene plasmid #137866: pPN434
Purpose: Expression of gRNA i2 targeting TCF4 for CRISPRi; U6 promoter
Depositing lab: Lindy Barrett. Depositing organization: Broad Institute. Publication: A multiplexed gRNA piggyBac transposon system facilitates efficient induction of CRISPRi and CRISPRa in human pluripotent stem cells. Hazelbaker DZ, Beccard A, Angelini G, Mazzucato P, Messana A, Lam D, Eggan K, Barrett LE. Sci Rep. 2020 Jan 20;10(1):635. doi: 10.1038/s41598-020-57500-1. PubMed 31959800.
Backbone
  Vector backbone: pX330S-2
  Vector type: Mammalian Expression, CRISPR
Growth in bacteria
  Bacterial resistance: Spectinomycin, 50 μg/mL
  Growth temperature: 37°C
  Growth strain: DH5alpha
  Copy number: High Copy
Gene/Insert
  Gene/Insert name: TCF4
  gRNA/shRNA sequence: CATCACCATGGACTCCCCCG
  Species: H. sapiens (human)
  Entrez Gene: TCF4 (a.k.a. CDG2T, E2-2, FCD2, FECD3, ITF-2, ITF2, PTHS, SEF-2, SEF2, SEF2-1, SEF2-1A, SEF2-1B, SEF2-1D, TCF-4, bHLHb19)
  Promoter: U6
  Cloning method: Restriction Enzyme; 5′ cloning site Unknown (unknown if destroyed)
Terms and licenses: Academic/Nonprofit Terms; Industry Terms: Not Available to Industry
How to cite: pPN434 was a gift from Lindy Barrett (Addgene plasmid # 137866 ; http://n2t.net/addgene:137866 ; RRID:Addgene_137866)
